>Addgene plasmid #109768 | pT3TS_Transposase | depositor full sequence | sequence record 206705 | Full Sequence
AATTAACCCTCACTAAAGGGAACAAAAGCTGGAGCTAAGCTTGCTTGTTCTTTTTGCAGAAGCTCAGAAT
AAACGCTCAACTTTGGCAGATCTAACTCGACGCCACCATGGAAGAGGTGTGCGACTCTTCCGCCGCAGCT
TCATCTACCGTCCAGAACCAGCCTCAGGACCAAGAGCACCCCTGGCCATATCTGAGAGAGTTCTTCTCCC
TGAGCGGAGTGAATAAGGACTCATTTAAAATGAAGTGTGTGCTGTGTCTTCCACTCAACAAAGAGATTAG
CGCGTTTAAATCCTCACCCTCGAACCTGAGGAAGCACATTGAGCGTATGCACCCTAACTACCTGAAAAAT
TACTCCAAGCTGACCGCCCAGAAGAGAAAGATAGGCACTAGTACTCACGCATCCAGCAGTAAGCAGTTGA
AAGTAGACTCAGTGTTCCCTGTTAAGCATGTGTCCCCTGTAACAGTTAACAAGGCTATTCTCCGGTACAT
TATCCAAGGTCTGCACCCGTTCAGCACCGTCGACCTACCCTCCTTCAAGGAGCTGATTAGTACGCTTCAG
CCTGGAATTAGTGTGATTACTCGCCCTACTCTGAGAAGCAAAATCGCAGAAGCGGCGCTGATCATGAAAC
AGAAAGTGACTGCTGCAATGAGCGAGGTGGAATGGATCGCGACGACAACCGACTGTTGGACAGCACGTAG
GAAGTCCTTTATAGGCGTCACTGCCCACTGGATTAACCCCGGTTCACTGGAGCGACACTCAGCAGCCCTG
GCCTGCAAACGCCTTATGGGATCTCACACTTTTGAGGTGTTAGCGTCTGCTATGAACGACATCCACTCGG
AATACGAAATTAGGGACAAGGTGGTCTGTACCACAACAGACTCTGGATCTAACTTTATGAAAGCGTTTCG
CGTTTTTGGCGTGGAGAACAATGATATCGAAACGGAGGCCAGACGCTGTGAGTCAGACGACACTGACAGC
GAAGGCTGCGGCGAAGGTTCAGACGGCGTCGAATTTCAGGACGCGAGTCGCGTTCTCGACCAGGATGATG
GATTTGAATTTCAGTTACCAAAGCACCAGAAGTGTGCCTGTCATCTTCTAAACCTCGTCTCTTCGGTCGA
CGCACAAAAAGCTCTGTCCAACGAGCATTACAAGAAGCTCTACCGGTCTGTCTTCGGCAAGTGTCAGGCC
CTTTGGAACAAGTCCTCCAGATCCGCTCTCGCCGCAGAGGCGGTAGAGAGTGAGTCCAGACTTCAGCTGC
TGAGACCTAATCAGACACGCTGGAACAGCACTTTCATGGCAGTGGACCGAATCTTACAAATCTGTAAAGA
AGCCGGTGAGGGCGCTCTCCGCAACATCTGTACATCACTGGAAGTCCCTATGTTTAACCCAGCTGAGATG
CTCTTCTTGACAGAGTGGGCTAACACTATGCGGCCAGTCGCTAAAGTCCTCGACATCCTTCAGGCCGAAA
CCAATACACAGTTAGGCTGGCTCCTTCCAAGCGTGCACCAACTCAGTCTGAAGCTCCAAAGACTGCATCA
TAGTCTGCGGTACTGCGATCCCCTCGTGGATGCTCTGCAGCAGGGAATCCAGACTCGGTTCAAACACATG
TTCGAAGACCCTGAGATTATCGCTGCAGCCATCCTTCTCCCAAAATTTCGAACCTCGTGGACAAACGATG
AGACCATTATTAAGCGCGGCATGGATTATATCCGCGTCCACCTTGAACCCCTGGACCACAAAAAAGAGCT
GGCTAATTCAAGTAGTGACGATGAGGATTTCTTTGCCAGCTTGAAGCCGACGACACACGAGGCCTCAAAG
GAGCTGGACGGTTACCTGGCCTGCGTCAGCGATACAAGGGAGTCACTGTTGACCTTCCCTGCAATCTGTT
CGCTGTCGATCAAGACAAACACTCCCTTGCCTGCTAGTGCAGCGTGTGAGAGACTCTTTAGCACAGCAGG
ACTCCTGTTCAGCCCTAAGAGAGCAAGGCTTGATACCAACAACTTTGAGAACCAGTTGCTTCTGAAACTG
AATTTACGATTTTACAACTTCGAGTGAGTCGACGGATCCTCGAGCGGATCTGGTTACCACTAAACCAGCC
TCAAGAACACCCGAATGGAGTCTCTAAGCTACATAATACCAACTTACACTTTACAAAATGTTGTCCCCCA
AAATGTAGCCATTCGTATCTGCTCCTAATAAAAAGAAAGTTTCTTCACATTCTAAAAAAAAAAAAAAAAA
AAAAAAAAAAAACCCCCCCCCCCCCCTGCAGGGCCAAGTCGGCCTCTAGAGGTACCCAATTCGCCCTATA
GTGAGTCGTATTACAATTCACTGGCCGTCGTTTTACAACGTCGTGACTGGGAAAACCCTGGCGTTACCCA
ACTTAATCGCCTTGCAGCACATCCCCCTTTCGCCAGCTGGCGTAATAGCGAAGAGGCCCGCACCGATCGC
CCTTCCCAACAGTTGCGCAGCCTGAATGGCGAATGGAAATTGTAAGCGTTAATATTTTGTTAAAATTCGC
GTTAAATTTTTGTTAAATCAGCTCATTTTTTAACCAATAGGCCGAAATCGGCAAAATCCCTTATAAATCA
AAAGAATAGACCGAGATAGGGT
[37 nt withheld, positions 2613-2649]
AAAGAACGTGGACTCCAACGTCAAAGG
[49 nt withheld, positions 2677-2725]
T
[91 nt withheld, positions 2727-2817]
G
[124 nt withheld, positions 2819-2942]
CAGGTGGCACTTTTCGGGGAAATGTGCGCGGAACCCCTATTTGTTTATTTTTCTAAATACATTCAAATAT
GTATCCGCTCATGAGACAATAACCCTGATAAATGCTTCAATAATATTGAAAAAGGAAGAGTATGAGTATT
CAACATTTCCGTGTCGCCCTTATTCCCTTTTTTGCGGCATTTTGCCTTCCTGTTTTTGCTCACCCAGAAA
CGCTGGTGAAAGTAAAAGATGCTGAAGATCAGTTGGGTGCACGAGTGGGTTACATCGAACTGGATCTCAA
CAGCGGTAAGATCCTTGAGAGTTTTCGCCCCGAAGAACGTTTTCCAATGATGAGCACTTTTAAAGTTCTG
CTATGTGGCGCGGTATTATCCCGTATTGACGCCGGGCAAGAGCAACTCGGTCGCCGCATACACTATTCTC
AGAATGACTTGGTTGAGTACTCACCAGTCACAGAAAAGCATCTTACGGATGGCATGACAGTAAGAGAATT
ATGCAGTGCTGCCATAACCATGAGTGATAACACTGCGGCCAACTTACTTCTGACAACGATCGGAGGACCG
AAGGAGCTAACCGCTTTTTTGCACAACATGGGGGATCATGTAACTCGCCTTGATCGTTGGGAACCGGAGC
TGAATGAAGCCATACCAAACGACGAGCGTGACACCACGATGCCTGTAGCAATGGCAACAACGTTGCGCAA
ACTATTAACTGGCGAACTACTTACTCTAGCTTCCCGGCAACAATTAATAGACTGGATGGAGGCGGATAAA
GTTGCAGGACCACTTCTGCGCTCGGCCCTTCCGGCTGGCTGGTTTATTGCTGATAAATCTGGAGCCGGTG
AGCGTGGGTCTCGCGGTATCATTGCAGCACTGGGGCCAGATGGTAAGCCCTCCCGTATCGTAGTTATCTA
CACGACGGGGAGTCAGGCAACTATGGATGAACGAAATAGACAGATCGCTGAGATAGGTGCCTCACTGATT
AAGCATTGGTAACTGTCAGACCAAGTTTACTCATATATACTTTAGATTGATTTAAAACTTCATTTTTAAT
TTAAAAGGATCTAGGTGAAGATCCTTTTTGATAATCTCATGACCAAAATCCCTTAACGTGAGTTTTCGTT
CCACTGAGCGTCAGACCCCGTAGAAAAGATCAAAGGATCTTCTTGAGATCCTTTTTTTCTGCGCGTAATC
TGCTGCTTGCAAACAAAAAAACCACCGCTACCAGCGGTGGTTTGTTTGCCGGATCAAGAGCTACCAACTC
TTTTTCCGAAGGTAACTGGCTTCAGCAGAGCGCAGATACCAAATACTGTCCTTCTAGTGTAGCCGTAGTT
AGGCCACCACTTCAAGAACTCTGTAGCACCGCCTACATACCTCGCTCTGCTAATCCTGTTACCAGTGGCT
GCTGCCAGTGGCGATAAGTCGTGTCTTACCGGGTTGGACTCAAGACGATAGTTACCGGATAAGGCGCAGC
GGTCGGGCTGAACGGGGGGTTCGTGCACACAGCCCAGCTTGGAGCGAACGACCTACACCGAACTGAGATA
CCTACAGCGTGAGCTATGAGAAAGCGCCACGCTTCCCGAAGGGAGAAAGGCGGACAGGTATCCGGTAAGC
GGCAGGGTCGGAACAGGAGAGCGCACGAGGGAGCTTCCAGGGGGAAACGCCTGGTATCTTTATAGTCCTG
TCGGGTTTCGCCACCTCTGACTTGAGCGTCGATTTTTGTGATGCTCGTCAGGGGGGCGGAGCCTATGGAA
AAACGCCAGCAACGCGGCCTTTTTACGGTTCCTGGCCTTTTGCTGGCCTTTTGCTCACATGTTCTTTCCT
GCGTTATCCCCTGATTCTGTGGATAACCGTATTACCGCCTTTGAGTGAGCTGATACCGCTCGCCGCAGCC
GAACGACCGAGCGCAGCGAGTCAGTGAGCGAGGAAGCGGAAGAGCGCCCAATACGCAAACCGCCTCTCCC
CGCGCGTTGGCCGATTCATTAATGCAGCTGGCACGACAGGTTTCCCGACTGGAAAGCGGGCAGTGAGCGC
AACGCAATTAATGTGAGTTAGCTCACTCATTAGGCACCCCAGGCTTTACACTTTATGCTTCCGGCTCGTA
TGTTGTGTGGAATTGTGAGCGGATAACAATTTCACACAGGAAACAGCTATGACCATGATTACGCCAAGCT
CGA
Features (pLannotate 1.2.2; 13 found; start..end, strand, type, name):
      1..19      +  promoter       T3 promoter: promoter for bacteriophage T3 RNA polymerase
     44..86      +  5'UTR          Xenopus globin 5'-UTR: translational enhancer from the 5'-UTR of the major beta-globin gene of Xenopus laevis
   2093..2218    +  3'UTR          Xenopus globin 3'-UTR: 3'-UTR of the major beta-globin gene of Xenopus laevis
   2305..2323    -  promoter       T7 promoter: promoter for bacteriophage T7 RNA polymerase
   2326..2483    +  CDS            lacZα (fragment): LacZα fragment of β-galactosidase; lacZ fragment
   2514..2942    -  rep_origin     f1 ori (sequence partly withheld): f1 bacteriophage origin of replication; arrow indicates direction of (+) strand synthesis
   2969..3073    +  promoter       AmpR promoter: bla
   3074..3934    +  CDS            AmpR: β-lactamase; bla; confers resistance to ampicillin, carbenicillin, and related antibiotics
   4105..4693    +  rep_origin     ori: high-copy-number ColE1/pMB1/pBR322/pUC origin of replication
   4876..4968    +  CDS            lacI (fragment): lac repressor; lacI; The lac repressor binds to the lac operator to inhibit transcription in E. coli. This inhibition can be relieved by adding lactose or isopropyl-β-D-thiogalactopyranoside (IPTG).
   4981..5002    +  protein_bind   CAP binding site: CAP binding activates transcription in the presence of cAMP. E. coli catabolite activator protein
   5017..5047    +  promoter       lac promoter: promoter for the E. coli lac operon
   5055..5071    +  protein_bind   lac operator: The lac repressor binds to the lac operator to inhibit transcription in E. coli. This inhibition can be relieved by adding lactose or isopropyl-β-D-thiogalactopyranoside (IPTG). lac repressor encoded by lacI
