>Addgene plasmid #109768 | pT3TS_Transposase | addgene full sequence | sequence record 225499 | Addgene NGS Result
AATTAACCCTCACTAAAGGGAACAAAAGCTGGAGCTAAGCTTGCTTGTTCTTTTTGCAGAAGCTCAGAAT
AAACGCTCAACTTTGGCAGATCTAACTCGACGCCACCATGGAAGAGGTGTGCGACTCTTCCGCCGCAGCT
TCATCTACCGTCCAGAACCAGCCTCAGGACCAAGAGCACCCCTGGCCATATCTGAGAGAGTTCTTCTCCC
TGAGCGGAGTGAATAAGGACTCATTTAAAATGAAGTGTGTGCTGTGTCTTCCACTCAACAAAGAGATTAG
CGCGTTTAAATCCTCACCCTCGAACCTGAGGAAGCACATTGAGCGTATGCACCCTAACTACCTGAAAAAT
TACTCCAAGCTGACCGCCCAGAAGAGAAAGATAGGCACTAGTACTCACGCATCCAGCAGTAAGCAGTTGA
AAGTAGACTCAGTGTTCCCTGTTAAGCATGTGTCCCCTGTAACAGTTAACAAGGCTATTCTCCGGTACAT
TATCCAAGGTCTGCACCCGTTCAGCACCGTCGACCTACCCTCCTTCAAGGAGCTGATTAGTACGCTTCAG
CCTGGAATTAGTGTGATTACTCGCCCTACTCTGAGAAGCAAAATCGCAGAAGCGGCGCTGATCATGAAAC
AGAAAGTGACTGCTGCAATGAGCGAGGTGGAATGGATCGCGACGACAACCGACTGTTGGACAGCACGTAG
GAAGTCCTTTATAGGCGTCACTGCCCACTGGATTAACCCCGGTTCACTGGAGCGACACTCAGCAGCCCTG
GCCTGCAAACGCCTTATGGGATCTCACACTTTTGAGGTGTTAGCGTCTGCTATGAACGACATCCACTCGG
AATACGAAATTAGGGACAAGGTGGTCTGTACCACAACAGACTCTGGATCTAACTTTATGAAAGCGTTTCG
CGTTTTTGGCGTGGAGAACAATGATATCGAAACGGAGGCCAGACGCTGTGAGTCAGACGACACTGACAGC
GAAGGCTGCGGCGAAGGTTCAGACGGCGTCGAATTTCAGGACGCGAGTCGCGTTCTCGACCAGGATGATG
GATTTGAATTTCAGTTACCAAAGCACCAGAAGTGTGCCTGTCATCTTCTAAACCTCGTCTCTTCGGTCGA
CGCACAAAAAGCTCTGTCCAACGAGCATTACAAGAAGCTCTACCGGTCTGTCTTCGGCAAGTGTCAGGCC
CTTTGGAACAAGTCCTCCAGATCCGCTCTCGCCGCAGAGGCGGTAGAGAGTGAGTCCAGACTTCAGCTGC
TGAGACCTAATCAGACACGCTGGAACAGCACTTTCATGGCAGTGGACCGAATCTTACAAATCTGTAAAGA
AGCCGGTGAGGGCGCTCTCCGCAACATCTGTACATCACTGGAAGTCCCTATGTTTAACCCAGCTGAGATG
CTCTTCTTGACAGAGTGGGCTAACACTATGCGGCCAGTCGCTAAAGTCCTCGACATCCTTCAGGCCGAAA
CCAATACACAGTTAGGCTGGCTCCTTCCAAGCGTGCACCAACTCAGTCTGAAGCTCCAAAGACTGCATCA
TAGTCTGCGGTACTGCGATCCCCTCGTGGATGCTCTGCAGCAGGGAATCCAGACTCGGTTCAAACACATG
TTCGAAGACCCTGAGATTATCGCTGCAGCCATCCTTCTCCCAAAATTTCGAACCTCGTGGACAAACGATG
AGACCATTATTAAGCGCGGCATGGATTATATCCGCGTCCACCTTGAACCCCTGGACCACAAAAAAGAGCT
GGCTAATTCAAGTAGTGACGATGAGGATTTCTTTGCCAGCTTGAAGCCGACGACACACGAGGCCTCAAAG
GAGCTGGACGGTTACCTGGCCTGCGTCAGCGATACAAGGGAGTCACTGTTGACCTTCCCTGCAATCTGTT
CGCTGTCGATCAAGACAAACACTCCCTTGCCTGCTAGTGCAGCGTGTGAGAGACTCTTTAGCACAGCAGG
ACTCCTGTTCAGCCCTAAGAGAGCAAGGCTTGATACCAACAACTTTGAGAACCAGTTGCTTCTGAAACTG
AATTTACGATTTTACAACTTCGAGTGAGTCGACGGATCCTCGAGCGGATCTGGTTACCACTAAACCAGCC
TCAAGAACACCCGAATGGAGTCTCTAAGCTACATAATACCAACTTACACTTTACAAAATGTTGTCCCCCA
AAATGTAGCCATTCGTATCTGCTCCTAAWAAAAAAAAAGTTTCTTCACATTCTAAAAAAAAAAAAAAAAA
AAAAAAAAAAAACCCCCCCCCCCCCCTGCAGGGCCAAGTCGGCCTCTAGAGGTACCCAATTCGCCCTATA
GTGAGTCGTATTACAATTCACTGGCCGTCGTTTTACAACGTCGTGACTGGGAAAACCCTGGCGTTACCCA
ACTTAATCGCCTTGCAGCACATCCCCCTTTCGCCAGCTGGCGTAATAGCGAAGAGGCCCGCACCGATCGC
CCTTCCCAACAGTTGCGCAGCCTGAATGGCGAATGGCAAATTGTAAGCGTTAATATTTTGTTAAAATTCG
CGTTAAATTTTTGTTAAATCAGCTCATTTTTTAACCAATAGGCCGAAATCGGCAAAATCCCTTATAAATC
AAAAGAATAGACCGAGATAGGGT
[37 nt withheld, positions 2614-2650]
AAAGAACGTGGACTCCAACGTCAAAGG
[49 nt withheld, positions 2678-2726]
T
[91 nt withheld, positions 2728-2818]
G
[124 nt withheld, positions 2820-2943]
CAGGTGGCACTTTTCGGGGAAATGTGCGCGGAACCCCTATTTGTTTATTTTTCTAAATACATTCAAATAT
GTATCTGCTCATGAGACAATAACCCTGATAAATGCTTCAATAATATTGAAAAAGGAAGAGTATGAGTATT
CAACATTTCCGTGTCGCCCTTATTCCCTTTTTTGCGGCATTTTGCCTTCCTGTTTTTGCTCACCCAGAAA
CGCTGGTGAAAGTAAAAGATGCTGAAGATCAGTTGGGTGCACGAGTGGGTTACATCGAACTGGATCTCAA
CAGCGGTAAGATCCTTGAGAGTTTTCGCCCCGAAGAACGTTTTCCAATGATGAGCACTTTTAAAGTTCTG
CTATGTGGCGCGGTATTATCCCGTATTGACGCCGGGCAAGAGCAACTCGGTCGCCGCATACACTATTCTC
AGAATGACTTGGTTGAGTACTCACCAGTCACAGAAAAGCATCTTACGGATGGCATGACAGTAAGAGAATT
ATGCAGTGCTGCCATAACCATGAGTGATAACACTGCGGCCAACTTACTTCTGACAACGATCGGAGGACCG
AAGGAGCTAACCGCTTTTTTGCACAACATGGGGGATCATGTAACTCGCCTTGATCGTTGGGAACCGGAGC
TGAATGAAGCCATACCAAACGACGAGCGTGACACCACGATGCCTGTAGCAATGGCAACAACGTTGCGCAA
ACTATTAACTGGCGAACTACTTACTCTAGCTTCCCGGCAACAATTAATAGACTGGATGGAGGCGGATAAA
GTTGCAGGACCACTTCTGCGCTCGGCCCTTCCGGCTGGCTGGTTTATTGCTGATAAATCTGGAGCCGGTG
AGCGTGGGTCTCGCGGTATCATTGCAGCACTGGGGCCAGATGGTAAGCCCTCCCGTATCGTAGTTATCTA
CACGACGGGGAGTCAGGCAACTATGGATGAACGAAATAGACAGATCGCTGAGATAGGTGCCTCACTGATT
AAGCATTGGTAACTGTCAGACCAAGTTTACTCATATATACTTTAGATTGATTTAAAACTTCATTTTTAAT
TTAAAAGGATCTAGGTGAAGATCCTTTTTGATAATCTCATGACCAAAATCCCTTAACGTGAGTTTTCGTT
CCACTGAGCGTCAGACCCCGTAGAAAAGATCAAAGGATCTTCTTGAGATCCTTTTTTTCTGCGCGTAATC
TGCTGCTTGCAAACAAAAAAACCACCGCTACCAGCGGTGGTTTGTTTGCCGGATCAAGAGCTACCAACTC
TTTTTCCGAAGGTAACTGGCTTCAGCAGAGCGCAGATACCAAATACTGTTCTTCTAGTGTAGCCGTAGTT
AGGCCACCACTTCAAGAACTCTGTAGCACCGCCTACATACCTCGCTCTGCTAATCCTGTTACCAGTGGCT
GCTGCCAGTGGCGATAAGTCGTGTCTTACCGGGTTGGACTCAAGACGATAGTTACCGGATAAGGCGCAGC
GGTCGGGCTGAACGGGGGGTTCGTGCACACAGCCCAGCTTGGAGCGAACGACCTACACCGAACTGAGATA
CCTACAGCGTGAGCTATGAGAAAGCGCCACGCTTCCCGAAGGGAGAAAGGCGGACAGGTATCCGGTAAGC
GGCAGGGTCGGAACAGGAGAGCGCACGAGGGAGCTTCCAGGGGGAAACGCCTGGTATCTTTATAGTCCTG
TCGGGTTTCGCCACCTCTGACTTGAGCGTCGATTTTTGTGATGCTCGTCAGGGGGGCGGAGCCTATGGAA
AAACGCCAGCAACGCGGCCTTTTTACGGTTCCTGGCCTTTTGCTGGCCTTTTGCTCACATGTTCTTTCCT
GCGTTATCCCCTGATTCTGTGGATAACCGTATTACCGCCTTTGAGTGAGCTGATACCGCTCGCCGCAGCC
GAACGACCGAGCGCAGCGAGTCAGTGAGCGAGGAAGCGGAAGAGCGCCCAATACGCAAACCGCCTCTCCC
CGCGCGTTGGCCGATTCATTAATGCAGCTGGCACGACAGGTTTCCCGACTGGAAAGCGGGCAGTGAGCGC
AACGCAATTAATGTGAGTTAGCTCACTCATTAGGCACCCCAGGCTTTACACTTTATGCTTCCGGCTCGTA
TGTTGTGTGGAATTGTGAGCGGATAACAATTTCACACAGGAAACAGCTATGACCATGATTACGCCAAGCT
CGA
Features (pLannotate 1.2.2; 13 found; start..end, strand, type, name):
      1..19      +  promoter       T3 promoter: promoter for bacteriophage T3 RNA polymerase
     44..86      +  5'UTR          Xenopus globin 5'-UTR: translational enhancer from the 5'-UTR of the major beta-globin gene of Xenopus laevis
   2093..2218    +  3'UTR          Xenopus globin 3'-UTR: 3'-UTR of the major beta-globin gene of Xenopus laevis
   2305..2323    -  promoter       T7 promoter: promoter for bacteriophage T7 RNA polymerase
   2326..2483    +  CDS            lacZα (fragment): LacZα fragment of β-galactosidase; lacZ fragment
   2515..2943    -  rep_origin     f1 ori (sequence partly withheld): f1 bacteriophage origin of replication; arrow indicates direction of (+) strand synthesis
   2970..3074    +  promoter       AmpR promoter: bla
   3075..3935    +  CDS            AmpR: β-lactamase; bla; confers resistance to ampicillin, carbenicillin, and related antibiotics
   4106..4694    +  rep_origin     ori: high-copy-number ColE1/pMB1/pBR322/pUC origin of replication
   4877..4969    +  CDS            lacI (fragment): lac repressor; lacI; The lac repressor binds to the lac operator to inhibit transcription in E. coli. This inhibition can be relieved by adding lactose or isopropyl-β-D-thiogalactopyranoside (IPTG).
   4982..5003    +  protein_bind   CAP binding site: CAP binding activates transcription in the presence of cAMP. E. coli catabolite activator protein
   5018..5048    +  promoter       lac promoter: promoter for the E. coli lac operon
   5056..5072    +  protein_bind   lac operator: The lac repressor binds to the lac operator to inhibit transcription in E. coli. This inhibition can be relieved by adding lactose or isopropyl-β-D-thiogalactopyranoside (IPTG). lac repressor encoded by lacI
