[The description below was written by a language model from this plasmid's Addgene catalogue record and pLannotate feature annotations shown in this document.]
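Description:
pT3TS_Transposase is an in vitro transcription template built on the pT3TS backbone and catalogued as a zebrafish plasmid. It carries a synthetic, codon-optimised Tol2 transposase coding sequence, recorded as introduced by Gateway cloning. It is propagated in E. coli as a high-copy plasmid through a ColE1/pUC-type origin and selected with ampicillin via the bla (β-lactamase) gene and its own promoter. An f1 origin is also present, together with cloning-vector remnants: fragments of lacZα and lacI, a CAP binding site, and the lac promoter and operator.

The functional cassette begins with a bacteriophage T3 RNA polymerase promoter, followed by the Xenopus laevis β-globin 5'-UTR, which acts as a translational enhancer. The β-globin 3'-UTR lies about 2 kb downstream. The annotation software did not label the interval between the two UTRs, but its position and size fit the transposase open reading frame named in the catalogue entry. The synthetic polyA tract mentioned in the catalogue is likewise not annotated. A T7 promoter sits beyond the 3'-UTR in the opposite orientation. The globin UTRs and polyA tail are intended to yield stable, efficiently translated mRNA from T3 run-off transcription.

The record describes the plasmid only as an optimal template for in vitro transcription. Such transposase mRNA is typically co-injected into zebrafish embryos with a Tol2-flanked donor plasmid to drive genomic integration of transgenes. The two sequence records (depositor and repository NGS) give identical feature sets and differ by a single nucleotide in length.
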