Addgene plasmid #109768: pT3TS_Transposase
Purpose: Codon optimised transposase sequence in an optimal vector for in vitro transcription. Contains the T3 promoter and synthetic polyA tract.
Depositing lab: Rob Parton. Depositing organization: University of Queensland, Institute for Molecular Bioscience. Publication: In vivo cell biological screening identifies an endocytic capture mechanism for T-tubule formation. Hall TE, Martel N, Ariotti N, Xiong Z, Lo HP, Ferguson C, Rae J, Lim YW, Parton RG. Nat Commun. 2020 Jul 24;11(1):3711. doi: 10.1038/s41467-020-17486-w. PubMed 32709891.
Backbone
  Vector backbone: pT3TS
  Vector type: Zebrafish plasmids
Growth in bacteria
  Bacterial resistance: Ampicillin, 100 μg/mL
  Growth temperature: 37°C
  Growth strain: DH5alpha
  Copy number: High Copy
Gene/Insert
  Gene/Insert name: Tol2 Transposase
  Species: Synthetic
  Cloning method: Gateway Cloning
Terms and licenses: Academic/Nonprofit Terms; Industry Terms: Not Available to Industry
How to cite: pT3TS_Transposase was a gift from Rob Parton (Addgene plasmid # 109768 ; http://n2t.net/addgene:109768 ; RRID:Addgene_109768)
